>Addgene plasmid #141038 | pENTR-L3-Cas9-L2 | addgene full sequence | sequence record 301974 | Addgene NGS Result
GTACAAAGTTGGCATTATAAGAAAGCATTGCTTATCAATTTGTTGCAACGAACAGGTCACTATCAGTCAA
AATAAAATCATTATTTGCCATCCAGCTGCAGCTCTGGCCCGTGTCTCAAAATCTCTGATGTTACATTGCA
CAAGATAAAAATATATCATCATGAACAATAAAACTGTCTGCTTACATAAACAGTAATACAAGGGGTGTTA
TGAGCCATATTCAACGGGAAACGTCGAGGCCGCGATTAAATTCCAACATGGATGCTGATTTATATGGGTA
TAAATGGGCTCGCGATAATGTCGGGCAATCAGGTGCGACAATCTATCGCTTGTATGGGAAGCCCGATGCG
CCAGAGTTGTTTCTGAAACATGGCAAAGGTAGCGTTGCCAATGATGTTACAGATGAGATGGTCAGACTAA
ACTGGCTGACGGAATTTATGCCTCTTCCGACCATCAAGCATTTTATCCGTACTCCTGATGATGCATGGTT
ACTCACCACTGCGATCCCCGGAAAAACAGCATTCCAGGTATTAGAAGAATATCCTGATTCAGGTGAAAAT
ATTGTTGATGCGCTGGCAGTGTTCCTGCGCCGGTTGCATTCGATTCCTGTTTGTAATTGTCCTTTTAACA
GCGATCGCGTATTTCGTCTCGCTCAGGCGCAATCACGAATGAATAACGGTTTGGTTGATGCGAGTGATTT
TGATGACGAGCGTAATGGCTGGCCTGTTGAACAAGTCTGGAAAGAAATGCATAAACTTTTGCCATTCTCA
CCGGATTCAGTCGTCACTCATGGTGATTTCTCACTTGATAACCTTATTTTTGACGAGGGGAAATTAATAG
GTTGTATTGATGTTGGACGAGTCGGAATCGCAGACCGATACCAGGATCTTGCCATCCTATGGAACTGCCT
CGGTGAGTTTTCTCCTTCATTACAGAAACGGCTTTTTCAAAAATATGGTATTGATAATCCTGATATGAAT
AAATTGCAGTTTCATTTGATGCTCGATGAGTTTTTCTAATCAGAATTGGTTAATTGGTTGTAACACTGGC
AGAGCATTACGCTGACTTGACGGGACGGCGCAAGCTCATGACCAAAATCCCTTAACGTGAGTTTTCGTTC
CACTGAGCGTCAGACCCCGTAGAAAAGATCAAAGGATCTTCTTGAGATCCTTTTTTTCTGCGCGTAATCT
GCTGCTTGCAAACAAAAAAACCACCGCTACCAGCGGTGGTTTGTTTGCCGGATCAAGAGCTACCAACTCT
TTTTCCGAAGGTAACTGGCTTCAGCAGAGCGCAGATACCAAATACTGTTCTTCTAGTGTAGCCGTAGTTA
GGCCACCACTTCAAGAACTCTGTAGCACCGCCTACATACCTCGCTCTGCTAATCCTGTTACCAGTGGCTG
CTGCCAGTGGCGATAAGTCGTGTCTTACCGGGTTGGACTCAAGACGATAGTTACCGGATAAGGCGCAGCG
GTCGGGCTGAACGGGGGGTTCGTGCACACAGCCCAGCTTGGAGCGAACGACCTACACCGAACTGAGATAC
CTACAGCGTGAGCTATGAGAAAGCGCCACGCTTCCCGAAGGGAGAAAGGCGGACAGGTATCCGGTAAGCG
GCAGGGTCGGAACAGGAGAGCGCACGAGGGAGCTTCCAGGGGGAAACGCCTGGTATCTTTATAGTCCTGT
CGGGTTTCGCCACCTCTGACTTGAGCGTCGATTTTTGTGATGCTCGTCAGGGGGGCGGAGCCTATGGAAA
AACGCCAGCAACGCGGCCTTTTTACGGTTCCTGGCCTTTTGCTGGCCTTTTGCTCACATGTTCTTTCCTG
CGTTATCCCCTGATTCTGTGGATAACCGTATTACCGCTAGCCAGGAAGAGTTTGTAGAAACGCAAAAAGG
CCATCCGTCAGGATGGCCTTCTGCTTAGTTTGATGCCTGGCAGTTTATGGCGGGCGTCCTGCCCGCCACC
CTCCGGGCCGTTGCTTCACAACGTTCAAATCCGCTCCCGGCGGATTTGTCCTACTCAGGAGAGCGTTCAC
CGACAAACAACAGATAAAACGAAAGGCCCAGTCTTCCGACTGAGCCTTTCGTTTTATTTGATGCCTGGCA
GTTCCCTACTCTCGCGTTAACGCTAGCATGGATCTCGGGCCCCAAATAATGATTTTATTTTGACTGATAG
TGACCTGTTCGTTGCAACAAATTGATGAGCAATGCTTTTTTATAATGCCAACTTTGTATAATAAAGTTGG
CTTCGAAGGAGATAGAACCATGGACTATAAGGACCACGACGGAGACTACAAGGATCATGATATTGATTAC
AAAGACGATGACGATAAGATGGCCCCAAAGAAGAAGCGGAAGGTCGGTATCCACGGAGTCCCAGCAGCCG
ACAAGAAGTACAGCATCGGCCTGGACATCGGCACCAACTCTGTGGGCTGGGCCGTGATCACCGACGAGTA
CAAGGTGCCCAGCAAGAAATTCAAGGTGCTGGGCAACACCGACCGGCACAGCATCAAGAAGAACCTGATC
GGAGCCCTGCTGTTCGACAGCGGCGAAACAGCCGAGGCCACCCGGCTGAAGAGAACCGCCAGAAGAAGAT
ACACCAGACGGAAGAACCGGATCTGCTATCTGCAAGAGATCTTCAGCAACGAGATGGCCAAGGTGGACGA
CAGCTTCTTCCACAGACTGGAAGAGTCCTTCCTGGTGGAAGAGGATAAGAAGCACGAGCGGCACCCCATC
TTCGGCAACATCGTGGACGAGGTGGCCTACCACGAGAAGTACCCCACCATCTACCACCTGAGAAAGAAAC
TGGTGGACAGCACCGACAAGGCCGACCTGCGGCTGATCTATCTGGCCCTGGCCCACATGATCAAGTTCCG
GGGCCACTTCCTGATCGAGGGCGACCTGAACCCCGACAACAGCGACGTGGACAAGCTGTTCATCCAGCTG
GTGCAGACCTACAACCAGCTGTTCGAGGAAAACCCCATCAACGCCAGCGGCGTGGACGCCAAGGCCATCC
TGTCTGCCAGACTGAGCAAGAGCAGACGGCTGGAAAATCTGATCGCCCAGCTGCCCGGCGAGAAGAAGAA
TGGCCTGTTCGGAAACCTGATTGCCCTGAGCCTGGGCCTGACCCCCAACTTCAAGAGCAACTTCGACCTG
GCCGAGGATGCCAAACTGCAGCTGAGCAAGGACACCTACGACGACGACCTGGACAACCTGCTGGCCCAGA
TCGGCGACCAGTACGCCGACCTGTTTCTGGCCGCCAAGAACCTGTCCGACGCCATCCTGCTGAGCGACAT
CCTGAGAGTGAACACCGAGATCACCAAGGCCCCCCTGAGCGCCTCTATGATCAAGAGATACGACGAGCAC
CACCAGGACCTGACCCTGCTGAAAGCTCTCGTGCGGCAGCAGCTGCCTGAGAAGTACAAAGAGATTTTCT
TCGACCAGAGCAAGAACGGCTACGCCGGCTACATTGACGGCGGAGCCAGCCAGGAAGAGTTCTACAAGTT
CATCAAGCCCATCCTGGAAAAGATGGACGGCACCGAGGAACTGCTCGTGAAGCTGAACAGAGAGGACCTG
CTGCGGAAGCAGCGGACCTTCGACAACGGCAGCATCCCCCACCAGATCCACCTGGGAGAGCTGCACGCCA
TTCTGCGGCGGCAGGAAGATTTTTACCCATTCCTGAAGGACAACCGGGAAAAGATCGAGAAGATCCTGAC
CTTCCGCATCCCCTACTACGTGGGCCCTCTGGCCAGGGGAAACAGCAGATTCGCCTGGATGACCAGAAAG
AGCGAGGAAACCATCACCCCCTGGAACTTCGAGGAAGTGGTGGACAAGGGCGCTTCCGCCCAGAGCTTCA
TCGAGCGGATGACCAACTTCGATAAGAACCTGCCCAACGAGAAGGTGCTGCCCAAGCACAGCCTGCTGTA
CGAGTACTTCACCGTGTATAACGAGCTGACCAAAGTGAAATACGTGACCGAGGGAATGAGAAAGCCCGCC
TTCCTGAGCGGCGAGCAGAAAAAGGCCATCGTGGACCTGCTGTTCAAGACCAACCGGAAAGTGACCGTGA
AGCAGCTGAAAGAGGACTACTTCAAGAAAATCGAGTGCTTCGACTCCGTGGAAATCTCCGGCGTGGAAGA
TCGGTTCAACGCCTCCCTGGGCACATACCACGATCTGCTGAAAATTATCAAGGACAAGGACTTCCTGGAC
AATGAGGAAAACGAGGACATTCTGGAAGATATCGTGCTGACCCTGACACTGTTTGAGGACAGAGAGATGA
TCGAGGAACGGCTGAAAACCTATGCCCACCTGTTCGACGACAAAGTGATGAAGCAGCTGAAGCGGCGGAG
ATACACCGGCTGGGGCAGGCTGAGCCGGAAGCTGATCAACGGCATCCGGGACAAGCAGTCCGGCAAGACA
ATCCTGGATTTCCTGAAGTCCGACGGCTTCGCCAACAGAAACTTCATGCAGCTGATCCACGACGACAGCC
TGACCTTTAAAGAGGACATCCAGAAAGCCCAGGTGTCCGGCCAGGGCGATAGCCTGCACGAGCACATTGC
CAATCTGGCCGGCAGCCCCGCCATTAAGAAGGGCATCCTGCAGACAGTGAAGGTGGTGGACGAGCTCGTG
AAAGTGATGGGCCGGCACAAGCCCGAGAACATCGTGATCGAAATGGCCAGAGAGAACCAGACCACCCAGA
AGGGACAGAAGAACAGCCGCGAGAGAATGAAGCGGATCGAAGAGGGCATCAAAGAGCTGGGCAGCCAGAT
CCTGAAAGAACACCCCGTGGAAAACACCCAGCTGCAGAACGAGAAGCTGTACCTGTACTACCTGCAGAAT
GGGCGGGATATGTACGTGGACCAGGAACTGGACATCAACCGGCTGTCCGACTACGATGTGGACCATATCG
TGCCTCAGAGCTTTCTGAAGGACGACTCCATCGACAACAAGGTGCTGACCAGAAGCGACAAGAACCGGGG
CAAGAGCGACAACGTGCCCTCCGAAGAGGTCGTGAAGAAGATGAAGAACTACTGGCGGCAGCTGCTGAAC
GCCAAGCTGATTACCCAGAGAAAGTTCGACAATCTGACCAAGGCCGAGAGAGGCGGCCTGAGCGAACTGG
ATAAGGCCGGCTTCATCAAGAGACAGCTGGTGGAAACCCGGCAGATCACAAAGCACGTGGCACAGATCCT
GGACTCCCGGATGAACACTAAGTACGACGAGAATGACAAGCTGATCCGGGAAGTGAAAGTGATCACCCTG
AAGTCCAAGCTGGTGTCCGATTTCCGGAAGGATTTCCAGTTTTACAAAGTGCGCGAGATCAACAACTACC
ACCACGCCCACGACGCCTACCTGAACGCCGTCGTGGGAACCGCCCTGATCAAAAAGTACCCTAAGCTGGA
AAGCGAGTTCGTGTACGGCGACTACAAGGTGTACGACGTGCGGAAGATGATCGCCAAGAGCGAGCAGGAA
ATCGGCAAGGCTACCGCCAAGTACTTCTTCTACAGCAACATCATGAACTTTTTCAAGACCGAGATTACCC
TGGCCAACGGCGAGATCCGGAAGCGGCCTCTGATCGAGACAAACGGCGAAACCGGGGAGATCGTGTGGGA
TAAGGGCCGGGATTTTGCCACCGTGCGGAAAGTGCTGAGCATGCCCCAAGTGAATATCGTGAAAAAGACC
GAGGTGCAGACAGGCGGCTTCAGCAAAGAGTCTATCCTGCCCAAGAGGAACAGCGATAAGCTGATCGCCA
GAAAGAAGGACTGGGACCCTAAGAAGTACGGCGGCTTCGACAGCCCCACCGTGGCCTATTCTGTGCTGGT
GGTGGCCAAAGTGGAAAAGGGCAAGTCCAAGAAACTGAAGAGTGTGAAAGAGCTGCTGGGGATCACCATC
ATGGAAAGAAGCAGCTTCGAGAAGAATCCCATCGACTTTCTGGAAGCCAAGGGCTACAAAGAAGTGAAAA
AGGACCTGATCATCAAGCTGCCTAAGTACTCCCTGTTCGAGCTGGAAAACGGCCGGAAGAGAATGCTGGC
CTCTGCCGGCGAACTGCAGAAGGGAAACGAACTGGCCCTGCCCTCCAAATATGTGAACTTCCTGTACCTG
GCCAGCCACTATGAGAAGCTGAAGGGCTCCCCCGAGGATAATGAGCAGAAACAGCTGTTTGTGGAACAGC
ACAAGCACTACCTGGACGAGATCATCGAGCAGATCAGCGAGTTCTCCAAGAGAGTGATCCTGGCCGACGC
TAATCTGGACAAAGTGCTGTCCGCCTACAACAAGCACCGGGATAAGCCCATCAGAGAGCAGGCCGAGAAT
ATCATCCACCTGTTTACCCTGACCAATCTGGGAGCCCCTGCCGCCTTCAAGTACTTTGACACCACCATCG
ACCGGAAGAGGTACACCAGCACCAAAGAGGTGCTGGACGCCACCCTGATCCACCAGAGCATCACCGGCCT
GTACGAGACACGGATCGACCTGTCTCAGCTGGGAGGCGACAAAAGGCCGGCGGCCACGAAAAAGGCCGGC
CAGGCAAAAAAGAAAAAGGAATTCTAATGACAGCTTTCTT
Features (pLannotate 1.2.2; 9 found; start..end, strand, type, name):
    210..1019    +  CDS            KanR: aminoglycoside phosphotransferase; aph(3')-Ia; confers resistance to kanamycin in bacteria or G418 (Geneticin®) in eukaryotes
   1162..1750    +  rep_origin     ori: high-copy-number ColE1/pMB1/pBR322/pUC origin of replication
   1885..1912    -  terminator     rrnB T2 terminator: transcription terminator T2 from the E. coli rrnB gene
   2044..2087    +  terminator     rrnB T1 terminator: Escherichia coli rrnB; transcription terminator T1 from the E. coli rrnB gene
   2144..2239    +  protein_bind   attL3: mutant version of attL; recombination site for the Gateway® LR reaction LR Clonase™
   2380..3981    +  CDS            Cas9(N): N-terminal portion of Streptococcus pyogenes Cas9 (Zetsche et al., 2015)
   3982..6480    +  CDS            Cas9(C): C-terminal portion of Streptococcus pyogenes Cas9 (Zetsche et al., 2015)
   6481..6528    +  CDS            nucleoplasmin NLS: bipartite nuclear localization signal from nucleoplasmin
   6539..87      -  protein_bind   attL2 (across the origin): mutant version of attL; recombination site for the Gateway® LR reaction LR Clonase™
