[The description below was written by a language model from this plasmid's Addgene catalogue record and pLannotate feature annotations shown in this document.]
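Description:
pENTR-L3-Cas9-L2 is a Gateway entry clone built on a pDONR-derived backbone, designed as one module in a Multisite Gateway assembly scheme rather than as a stand-alone expression plasmid. It is maintained in E. coli through a high-copy ColE1/pUC-type origin and selected with kanamycin via an aminoglycoside phosphotransferase gene. The rrnB T1 and T2 terminators sit upstream of the cloning region, a standard feature of entry-vector backbones that insulates the insert from read-through transcription originating in the plasmid.

The payload is the Streptococcus pyogenes Cas9 coding sequence, flanked by attL3 on the 5′ side and attL2 on the 3′ side. The annotation software splits the gene into adjoining "N-terminal" and "C-terminal" segments, but these are contiguous and on the same strand, consistent with a single full-length Cas9 open reading frame, followed directly by a bipartite nucleoplasmin nuclear localization signal that directs the nuclease to the nucleus of eukaryotic cells. About 140 nt between attL3 and the annotated start of Cas9 is unannotated, so any N-terminal tag or additional NLS there cannot be confirmed from the record. No promoter or polyadenylation signal is annotated within the att-flanked cassette, so although the catalogue lists the vector type as mammalian expression, expression would depend on elements supplied by partner entry clones or the destination vector. In an LR Clonase reaction, the attL3/attL2 pair places Cas9 in the final position of a multi-fragment assembly, alongside entry clones carrying compatible att sites. The stated purpose is Multisite Gateway-mediated vector construction, within a toolbox for knock-in gene targeting.
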