Addgene plasmid #141038: pENTR-L3-Cas9-L2
Purpose: Mutisite Gateway mediated vector construction
Depositing lab: Hideyuki Okano. Publication: A versatile toolbox for knock-in gene targeting based on the Multisite Gateway technology. Yoshimatsu S, Sone T, Nakajima M, Sato T, Okochi R, Ishikawa M, Nakamura M, Sasaki E, Shiozawa S, Okano H. PLoS One. 2019 Aug 27;14(8):e0221164. doi: 10.1371/journal.pone.0221164. eCollection 2019. PubMed 31454364.
Backbone
  Vector backbone: pDONR
  Backbone manufacturer: Thermo Fisher Scientific
  Vector type: Mammalian Expression
Growth in bacteria
  Bacterial resistance: Kanamycin, 50 μg/mL
  Growth temperature: 37°C
  Growth strain: DH5alpha
  Copy number: High Copy
Gene/Insert
  Gene/Insert name: Cas9
  Species: Streptococcus pyogenes
  Cloning method: Restriction Enzyme; 5′ cloning site Unknown (unknown if destroyed)
Terms and licenses: Academic/Nonprofit Terms; Industry Terms: Not Available to Industry
How to cite: pENTR-L3-Cas9-L2 was a gift from Hideyuki Okano (Addgene plasmid # 141038 ; http://n2t.net/addgene:141038 ; RRID:Addgene_141038)
